Addgene plasmid #43415: II-TACA
Depositing lab: Chad Cowan & Kiran Musunuru. Depositing organization: Harvard University. Publication: A TALEN Genome-Editing System for Generating Human Stem Cell-Based Disease Models. Ding Q, Lee YK, Schaefer EA, Peters DT, Veres A, Kim K, Kuperwasser N, Motola DL, Meissner TB, Hendriks WT, Trevisan M, Gupta RM, Moisan A, Banks E, Friesen M, Schinzel RT, Xia F, Tang A, Xia Y, Figueroa E, Wann A, Ahfeldt T, Daheron L, Zhang F, Rubin LL, Peng LF, Chung RT, Musunuru K, Cowan CA. Cell Stem Cell. 2012 Dec 12. pii: S1934-5909(12)00645-5. doi: 10.1016/j.stem.2012.11.011. PubMed 23246482.
Backbone
  Vector backbone: pCRII-TOPO
  Backbone manufacturer: Invitrogen
  Backbone size w/o insert (bp): 3973
  Vector type: Bacterial Cloning
Growth in bacteria
  Bacterial resistance: Ampicillin and Kanamycin, 100 & 50 μg/mL
  Growth temperature: 37°C
  Growth strain: Top10
  Copy number: High Copy
Gene/Insert
  Gene/Insert name: II-TACA
  Species: Synthetic
  Insert size (bp): 426
  Cloning method: TOPO Cloning
  Sequencing primers: 5′ T7; 3′ M13-rev
Terms and licenses: Academic/Nonprofit Terms; Industry Terms: Not Available to Industry
How to cite: II-TACA was a gift from Chad Cowan & Kiran Musunuru (Addgene plasmid # 43415 ; http://n2t.net/addgene:43415 ; RRID:Addgene_43415)
