[The description below was written by a language model from this plasmid's Addgene catalogue record.]
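Description:
II-TACA is a bacterial cloning plasmid built on the commercial pCRII-TOPO backbone (about 3.97 kb without insert), into which a 426 bp synthetic insert was placed by TOPO cloning. It is a high-copy plasmid maintained in E. coli, and the record lists both ampicillin and kanamycin resistance, consistent with the dual markers carried by this backbone. No feature table is provided, so the exact position and orientation of the insert and the layout of the backbone elements cannot be confirmed. The listed sequencing primers (T7 on the 5′ side, M13 reverse on the 3′ side) indicate that the insert lies in the standard cloning region flanked by those priming sites.

The record does not describe the insert beyond its name, synthetic origin and size. The plasmid was deposited in connection with a TALEN genome-editing system developed for generating human stem cell-based disease models. The name suggests a module specifying the four-base target TACA at a defined position ("II") in an assembly scheme. An insert of about 426 bp would fit roughly four TAL effector repeats, each recognising one DNA base. This reading is an inference from the name, size and associated publication rather than something stated in the catalogue fields.

As a cloning-vector entry with no recorded mammalian promoter or expression elements, II-TACA is best understood as a storage and source plasmid. It was most likely one member of a library of pre-assembled repeat blocks to be combined into full-length TALEN DNA-binding arrays in a separate destination vector, not a construct that itself expresses a functional nuclease.
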