>Addgene plasmid #43415 | II-TACA | depositor partial sequence | sequence record 58680 | II-TACA sequence 426 bps
CGTCTCGCTTAACCCCAGAGCAGGTCGTGGCCATTGCCTCGAATGGAGGGGGCAAACAGGCGTTGGAAAC
CGTACAACGATTGCTGCCGGTGCTGTGCCAAGCGCACGGACTCACCCCAGAGCAGGTCGTGGCAATCGCC
TCCAACATTGGCGGGAAACAGGCACTCGAGACTGTCCAGCGCCTGCTTCCCGTGCTGTGCCAAGCGCACG
GCCTCACCCCAGAGCAGGTCGTGGCGATCGCAAGCCACGACGGAGGAAAGCAAGCCTTGGAAACAGTACA
GAGGCTGTTGCCTGTGCTGTGCCAAGCGCACGGATTAACCCCAGAGCAGGTCGTGGCAATCGCCTCCAAC
ATTGGCGGGAAACAGGCACTCGAGACTGTCCAGCGCCTGCTTCCCGTGCTGTGCCAAGCGCACGGGCTCA
GAGACG
