>Addgene plasmid #43415 | II-TACA | addgene partial sequence | sequence record 60898 | M13-F20 5'-TGTAAAACGACGGCCAGT-3'
CTATAGGGCGAATTGGGCCCTCTAGATGCATGCTCGAGCGGCCGCCAGTGTGATGGATATCTGCAGAATT
CGCCCTTCTTCCTTTGCCCACGTCTCTGAGCCCGTGCGCTTGGCACAGCACGGGAAGCAGGCGCTGGACA
GTCTCGAGTGCCTGTTTCCCGCCAATGTTGGAGGCGATTGCCACGACCTGCTCTGGGGTTAATCCGTGCG
CTTGGCACAGCACAGGCAACAGCCTCTGTACTGTTTCCAAGGCTTGCTTTCCTCCGTCGTGGCTTGCGAT
CGCCACGACCTGCTCTGGGGTGAGGCCGTGCGCTTGGCACAGCACGGGAAGCAGGCGCTGGACAGTCTCG
AGTGCCTGTTTCCCGCCAATGTTGGAGGCGATTGCCACGACCTGCTCTGGGGTGAGTCCGTGCGCTTGGC
ACAGCACCGGCAGCAATCGTTGTACGGTTTCCAACGCCTGTTTGCCCCCTCCATTCGAGGCAATGGCCAC
GACCTGCTCTGGGGTTAAGCGAGACGCGCTAGGACGGCAAGGGCGAATTCCAGCACACTGGCGGCCGTTA
CTAGTGGATCCGAGCTCGGTACCAAGCTTGATGCATAGCTTGAGTATTCTATAGTGTCACCTAAATAGCT
TGGCGTAATCATGGTCATAGCTGTTTCCTGTGTGAAATTGTTATCCGCTCACAATTCCACACAACATACG
AGCCGGAAGCATAAAGTGTAAAGCCTGGGGTGCCTAATGAGTGAGCTAACTCACATTAATTGCGTTGCGC
TCACTGCCCGCTTTCCAGTCGGGAAACCTGTCGTGCCAGCTGCATTAATGAATCGGCCAACGCGCGGGGA
GAGGCGGTTTGCGTATTGGGCGCTCTTCCGCTTCCTCGCTCACTGACTCGCTGCGCTCGGTCGTTCGGCT
GCGGCGAGCGGTATCAGCTCACTCAAAGGCGGTAATACGGTTATCC
